Addgene plasmid #116785: pHAGE-RAF1
Purpose: Lentiviral expression of RAF1
Depositing lab: Gordon Mills & Kenneth Scott. Depositing organization: Baylor College of Medicine. Publication: Systematic Functional Annotation of Somatic Mutations in Cancer. Ng PK, Li J, Jeong KJ, Shao S, Chen H, Tsang YH, Sengupta S, Wang Z, Bhavana VH, Tran R, Soewito S, Minussi DC, Moreno D, Kong K, Dogruluk T, Lu H, Gao J, Tokheim C, Zhou DC, Johnson AM, Zeng J, Ip CKM, Ju Z, Wester M, Yu S, Li Y, Vellano CP, Schultz N, Karchin R, Ding L, Lu Y, Cheung LWT, Chen K, Shaw KR, Meric-Bernstam F, Scott KL, Yi S, Sahni N, Liang H, Mills GB. Cancer Cell. 2018 Mar 12;33(3):450-462.e10. doi: 10.1016/j.ccell.2018.01.021. PubMed 29533785.
Backbone
  Vector backbone: pHAGE
  Vector type: Lentiviral
Growth in bacteria
  Bacterial resistance: Ampicillin, 100 μg/mL
  Growth temperature: 37°C
  Growth strain: Stbl3
  Copy number: High Copy
Gene/Insert
  Gene/Insert name: RAF1
  Species: H. sapiens (human)
  Mutation: WT
  Entrez Gene: RAF1 (a.k.a. CMD1NN, CRAF, NS5, Raf-1, c-Raf)
  Cloning method: Gateway Cloning
Terms and licenses: Academic/Nonprofit Terms; Industry Terms: Not Available to Industry
How to cite: pHAGE-RAF1 was a gift from Gordon Mills & Kenneth Scott (Addgene plasmid # 116785 ; http://n2t.net/addgene:116785 ; RRID:Addgene_116785)
