[The description below was written by a language model from this plasmid's Addgene catalogue record and pLannotate feature annotations shown in this document.]
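Description:
pHAGE-RAF1 is a lentiviral expression plasmid of about 10.4 kb, built on the HIV-1-derived pHAGE backbone and carrying the wild-type human RAF1 (c-Raf/CRAF) open reading frame. It is propagated in E. coli through a high-copy ColE1/pUC-type origin with ampicillin selection (AmpR, β-lactamase). The record lists a recombination-deficient strain as host, as is typical for LTR-containing plasmids. The viral portion has the usual elements of a self-inactivating transfer vector. These are a truncated 5' LTR, the Ψ packaging signal with an adjoining gag fragment, the Rev response element for Rev-dependent nuclear export of the genomic RNA, the cPPT/CTS, and a ΔU3 3' LTR that disables LTR promoter activity after integration. Packaging functions are not encoded and must be supplied in trans.

Between the LTRs, the constitutive human EF-1α promoter drives the RAF1 coding sequence. RAF1 was introduced by Gateway recombination and is flanked by attB1 and attB2 sites. Downstream lie short T3 and T7 promoter sequences, an attB4 fragment and an annotated V5 epitope. The V5 epitope is separated from the RAF1 ORF by these elements, and the record does not indicate whether it is fused in frame, so RAF1 should not be assumed to be tagged. An EMCV IRES followed by the puromycin N-acetyltransferase gene places drug resistance on the same transcript, allowing puromycin selection of transduced mammalian cells. A WPRE enhances transcript expression. RAF1 encodes a serine/threonine kinase linking Ras GTPases to the MEK/ERK cascade. The plasmid is intended for stable lentiviral expression of RAF1, and it was deposited in connection with a study on the functional annotation of somatic mutations in cancer.
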