Features (pLannotate 1.2.2; 30 found; start..end, strand, type, name):
    377..634     +  LTR            5' LTR (truncated): truncated 5' long terminal repeat (LTR) from HIV-1
    681..806     +  misc_feature   HIV-1 Ψ: packaging signal of human immunodeficiency virus type 1
    790..1128    +  CDS            HIV-1 gag (fragment): gag protein from human immunodeficiency virus 1; gag
   1303..1536    +  misc_feature   RRE: The Rev response element (RRE) of HIV-1 allows for Rev-dependent mRNA export from the nucleus to the cytoplasm.
   1913..2013    +  CDS            Rev (fragment): human immunodeficiency virus 1 (HIV-1) Rev protein; rev; enhances nuclear export of unspliced and incompletely spliced viral mRNAs
   2058..2175    +  misc_feature   cPPT/CTS: central polypurine tract and central termination sequence of HIV-1
   2223..3401    +  promoter       EF-1α promoter: strong constitutive promoter for human elongation factor EF-1α
   3422..3442    +  protein_bind   attB1: mutant version of attB; core recombination site for the Gateway® BP reaction BP Clonase™
   3448..5391    +  CDS            RAF1 (sequence withheld): RAF1_HUMAN - Also known as RAF. Experimental evidence at protein level: Swiss-Prot protein existence level 1. Serine/threonine-protein kinase that acts as a regulatory link between the membrane-associated Ras GTPases and the MAPK/ERK cascade, and this critical regulatory link functions as a switch determining cell fate decisions including proliferation, differentiation, apoptosis, survival and oncogenic transformation. RAF1 activation initiates a mitogen-activated protein kinase (MAPK) cascade that comprises a sequential phosphorylation of the dual-specific MAPK kinases (MAP2K1/MEK1 and MAP2K2
   5396..5420    -  protein_bind   attB2: mutant version of attB; recombination site for the Gateway® BP reaction BP Clonase™
   5428..5446    +  promoter       T3 promoter: promoter for bacteriophage T3 RNA polymerase
   5472..5490    -  promoter       T7 promoter: promoter for bacteriophage T7 RNA polymerase
   5496..5514    -  protein_bind   attB4 (fragment): mutant version of attB; core recombination site for the Gateway® BP reaction BP Clonase™
   5570..5611    +  CDS            V5 tag: epitope tag from simian virus 5
   5737..6199    +  misc_feature   IRES: internal ribosome entry site (IRES) of the encephalomyocarditis virus (EMCV)
   6213..6810    +  CDS            PuroR (fragment): puromycin N-acetyltransferase; pac from Streptomyces; confers resistance to puromycin
   6826..7414    +  misc_feature   WPRE: woodchuck hepatitis virus posttranscriptional regulatory element
   7422..7487    +  CDS            nef (fragment): NEF_HV1Z2 - Experimental evidence at protein level: Swiss-Prot protein existence level 1. Extracellular Nef protein targets CD4(+) T-lymphocytes for apoptosis by interacting with CXCR4 surface receptors. From Human immunodeficiency virus type 1 group M subtype D (isolate Z2/CDC-Z34) (HIV-1).
   7489..7722    +  LTR            3' LTR (ΔU3): self-inactivating 3' long terminal repeat (LTR) from HIV-1
   7927..8031    +  promoter       AmpR promoter: bla
   8032..8892    +  CDS            AmpR: β-lactamase; bla; confers resistance to ampicillin, carbenicillin, and related antibiotics
   9063..9651    +  rep_origin     ori: high-copy-number ColE1/pMB1/pBR322/pUC origin of replication
   9834..9888    +  CDS            lacI (fragment): lac repressor; lacI; The lac repressor binds to the lac operator to inhibit transcription in E. coli. This inhibition can be relieved by adding lactose or isopropyl-β-D-thiogalactopyranoside (IPTG).
   9894..9987    +  rep_origin     SV40 ori (fragment): SV40 origin of replication
  10012..10049   +  CDS            lacI (fragment): lac repressor; lacI; The lac repressor binds to the lac operator to inhibit transcription in E. coli. This inhibition can be relieved by adding lactose or isopropyl-β-D-thiogalactopyranoside (IPTG).
  10062..10083   +  protein_bind   CAP binding site: CAP binding activates transcription in the presence of cAMP. E. coli catabolite activator protein
  10098..10128   +  promoter       lac promoter: promoter for the E. coli lac operon
  10136..10152   +  protein_bind   lac operator: The lac repressor binds to the lac operator to inhibit transcription in E. coli. This inhibition can be relieved by adding lactose or isopropyl-β-D-thiogalactopyranoside (IPTG). lac repressor encoded by lacI
  10186..10269   +  polyA_signal   SV40 poly(A) signal (fragment): SV40 polyadenylation signal
  10436..329     +  CDS            nef (fragment) (across the origin): NEF_HV1BR - Experimental evidence at protein level: Swiss-Prot protein existence level 1. Extracellular Nef protein targets CD4(+) T-lymphocytes for apoptosis by interacting with CXCR4 surface receptors (PubMed:14990729). From Human immunodeficiency virus type 1 group M subtype B (isolate BRU/LAI) (HIV-1).
>Addgene plasmid #116785 | pHAGE-RAF1 | addgene full sequence | sequence record 241732 | Addgene NGS Result
TGGAAGGGCTAATTCACTCCCAAAGAAGACAAGATATCCTTGATCTGTGGATCTACCACACACAAGGCTA
CTTCCCTGATTAGCAGAACTACACACCAGGGCCAGGGGTCAGATATCCACTGACCTTTGGATGGTGCTAC
AAGCTAGTACCAGTTGAGCCAGATAAGGTAGAAGAGGCCAATAAAGGAGAGAACACCAGCTTGTTACACC
CTGTGAGCCTGCATGGGATGGATGACCCGGAGAGAGAAGTGTTAGAGTGGAGGTTTGACAGCCGCCTAGC
ATTTCATCACGTGGCCCGAGAGCTGCATCCGGAGTACTTCAAGAACTGCTGATATCGAGCTTGCTACAAG
GGACTTTCCGCTGGGGACTTTCCAGGGAGGCGTGGCCTGGGCGGGACTGGGGAGTGGCGAGCCCTCAGAT
CCTGCATATAAGCAGCTGCTTTTTGCCTGTACTGGGTCTCTCTGGTTAGACCAGATCTGAGCCTGGGAGC
TCTCTGGCTAACTAGGGAACCCACTGCTTAAGCCTCAATAAAGCTTGCCTTGAGTGCTTCAAGTAGTGTG
TGCCCGTCTGTTGTGTGACTCTGGTAACTAGAGATCCCTCAGACCCTTTTAGTCAGTGTGGAAAATCTCT
AGCAGTGGCGCCCGAACAGGGACTTGAAAGCGAAAGGGAAACCAGAGGAGCTCTCTCGACGCAGGACTCG
GCTTGCTGAAGCGCGCACGGCAAGAGGCGAGGGGCGGCGACTGGTGAGTACGCCAAAAATTTTGACTAGC
GGAGGCTAGAAGGAGAGAGATGGGTGCGAGAGCGTCAGTATTAAGCGGGGGAGAATTAGATCGCGATGGG
AAAAAATTCGGTTAAGGCCAGGGGGAAAGAAAAAATATAAATTAAAACATATAGTATGGGCAAGCAGGGA
GCTAGAACGATTCGCAGTTAATCCTGGCCTGTTAGAAACATCAGAAGGCTGTAGACAAATACTGGGACAG
CTACAACCATCCCTTCAGACAGGATCAGAAGAACTTAGATCATTATATAATACAGTAGCAACCCTCTATT
GTGTGCATCAAAGGATAGAGATAAAAGACACCAAGGAAGCTTTAGACAAGATAGAGGAAGAGCAAAACAA
AAGTAAGACCACCGCACAGCAAGCGGCCGGCCGCTGATCTTCAGACCTGGAGGAGGAGATATGAGGGACA
ATTGGAGAAGTGAATTATATAAATATAAAGTAGTAAAAATTGAACCATTAGGAGTAGCACCCACCAAGGC
AAAGAGAAGAGTGGTGCAGAGAGAAAAAAGAGCAGTGGGAATAGGAGCTTTGTTCCTTGGGTTCTTGGGA
GCAGCAGGAAGCACTATGGGCGCAGCGTCAATGACGCTGACGGTACAGGCCAGACAATTATTGTCTGGTA
TAGTGCAGCAGCAGAACAATTTGCTGAGGGCTATTGAGGCGCAACAGCATCTGTTGCAACTCACAGTCTG
GGGCATCAAGCAGCTCCAGGCAAGAATCCTGGCTGTGGAAAGATACCTAAAGGATCAACAGCTCCTGGGG
ATTTGGGGTTGCTCTGGAAAACTCATTTGCACCACTGCTGTGCCTTGGAATGCTAGTTGGAGTAATAAAT
CTCTGGAACAGATTTGGAATCACACGACCTGGATGGAGTGGGACAGAGAAATTAACAATTACACAAGCTT
AATACACTCCTTAATTGAAGAATCGCAAAACCAGCAAGAAAAGAATGAACAAGAATTATTGGAATTAGAT
AAATGGGCAAGTTTGTGGAATTGGTTTAACATAACAAATTGGCTGTGGTATATAAAATTATTCATAATGA
TAGTAGGAGGCTTGGTAGGTTTAAGAATAGTTTTTGCTGTACTTTCTATAGTGAATAGAGTTAGGCAGGG
ATATTCACCATTATCGTTTCAGACCCACCTCCCAACCCCGAGGGGACCCGACAGGCCCGAAGGAATAGAA
GAAGAAGGTGGAGAGAGAGACAGAGACAGATCCATTCGATTAGTGAACGGATCTCGACGGTATCGCCGAA
TTCACAAATGGCAGTATTCATCCACAATTTTAAAAGAAAAGGGGGGATTGGGGGGTACAGTGCAGGGGAA
AGAATAGTAGACATAATAGCAACAGACATACAAACTAAAGAATTACAAAAACAAATTACAAAAATTCAAA
ATTTTCGGGTTTATTACAGGGACAGCAGAGATCCAGTTTGGACTAGTCGTGAGGCTCCGGTGCCCGTCAG
TGGGCAGAGCGCACATCGCCCACAGTCCCCGAGAAGTTGGGGGGAGGGGTCGGCAATTGAACCGGTGCCT
AGAGAAGGTGGCGCGGGGTAAACTGGGAAAGTGATGTCGTGTACTGGCTCCGCCTTTTTCCCGAGGGTGG
GGGAGAACCGTATATAAGTGCAGTAGTCGCCGTGAACGTTCTTTTTCGCAACGGGTTTGCCGCCAGAACA
CAGGTAAGTGCCGTGTGTGGTTCCCGCGGGCCTGGCCTCTTTACGGGTTATGGCCCTTGCGTGCCTTGAA
TTACTTCCACCTGGCTGCAGTACGTGATTCTTGATCCCGAGCTTCGGGTTGGAAGTGGGTGGGAGAGTTC
GAGGCCTTGCGCTTAAGGAGCCCCTTCGCCTCGTGCTTGAGTTGAGGCCTGGCCTGGGCGCTGGGGCCGC
CGCGTGCGAATCTGGTGGCACCTTCGCGCCTGTCTCGCTGCTTTCGATAAGTCTCTAGCCATTTAAAATT
TTTGATGACCTGCTGCGACGCTTTTTTTCTGGCAAGATAGTCTTGTAAATGCGGGCCAAGATCTGCACAC
TGGTATTTCGGTTTTTGGGGCCGCGGGCGGCGACGGGGCCCGTGCGTCCCAGCGCACATGTTCGGCGAGG
CGGGGCCTGCGAGCGCGGCCACCGAGAATCGGACGGGGGTAGTCTCAAGCTGGCCGGCCTGCTCTGGTGC
CTGGCCTCGCGCCGCCGTGTATCGCCCCGCCCTGGGCGGCAAGGCTGGCCCGGTCGGCACCAGTTGCGTG
AGCGGAAAGATGGCCGCTTCCCGGCCCTGCTGCAGGGAGCTCAAAATGGAGGACGCGGCGCTCGGGAGAG
CGGGCGGGTGAGTCACCCACACAAAGGAAAAGGGCCTTTCCGTCCTCAGCCGTCGCTTCATGTGACTCCA
CGGAGTACCGGGCGCCGTCCAGGCACCTCGATTAGTTCTCGAGCTTTTGGAGTACGTCGTCTTTAGGTTG
GGGGGAGGGGTTTTATGCGATGGAGTTTCCCCACACTGAGTGGGTGGAGACTGAAGTTAGGCCAGCTTGG
CACTTGATGTAATTCTCCTTGGAATTTGCCCTTTTTGAGTTTGGATCTTGGTTCATTCTCAAGCCTCAGA
CAGTGGTTCAAAGTTTTTTTCTTCCATTTCAGGTGTCGTGAAGCGGCCCTGCAGATATCAACAAGTTTGT
ACAAAAAAGCAGGCACC
[1944 nt withheld, positions 3448-5391]
TAGAACCCAGCTTTCTTGTACAAAGTGGTGATATCCAATTAACCCTCACTAAAGGGTGTGTTATTTGTTT
GTAAAGTATCCCTATAGTGAGTCGTATTACCACCCAACTTTTCTATACAAAGTGGTTGATATCCAGCACA
GTGGCGGCCGCTCGAGTCTAGAGGGCCCGCGGTTCGAAGGTAAGCCTATCCCTAACCCTCTCCTCGGTCT
CGATTCTACGCGTACCGGTTAGTAATGAGATCCCTCCCCCCCCCCTAACGTTACTGGCCGAAGCCGCTTG
GAATAAGGCCGGTGTGCGTTTGTCTATATGTTATTTTCCACCATATTGCCGTCTTTTGGCAATGTGAGGG
CCCGGAAACCTGGCCCTGTCTTCTTGACGAGCATTCCTAGGGGTCTTTCCCCTCTCGCCAAAGGAATGCA
AGGTCTGTTGAATGTCGTGAAGGAAGCAGTTCCTCTGGAAGCTTCTTGAAGACAAACAACGTCTGTAGCG
ACCCTTTGCAGGCAGCGGAACCCCCCACCTGGCGACAGGTGCCTCTGCGGCCAAAAGCCACGTGTATAAG
ATACACCTGCAAAGGCGGCACAACCCCAGTGCCACGTTGTGAGTTGGATAGTTGTGGAAAGAGTCAAATG
GCTCTCCTCAAGCGTATTCAACAAGGGGCTGAAGGATGCCCAGAAGGTACCCCATTGTATGGGATCTGAT
CTGGGGCCTCGGTGCACATGCTTTACATGTGTTTAGTCGAGGTTAAAAAAACGTCTAGGCCCCCCGAACC
ACGGGGACGTGGTTTTCCTTTGAAAAACACGATGATAATATGGCCACACATATGACCGAGTACAAGCCCA
CGGTGCGCCTCGCCACCCGCGACGACGTCCCCAGGGCCGTACGCACCCTCGCCGCCGCGTTCGCCGACTA
CCCCGCCACGCGCCACACCGTCGATCCGGACCGCCACATCGAGCGGGTCACCGAGCTGCAAGAACTCTTC
CTCACGCGCGTCGGGCTCGACATCGGCAAGGTGTGGGTCGCGGACGACGGCGCCGCGGTGGCGGTCTGGA
CCACGCCGGAGAGCGTCGAAGCGGGGGCGGTGTTCGCCGAGATCGGCCCGCGCATGGCCGAGTTGAGCGG
TTCCCGGCTGGCCGCGCAGCAACAGATGGAAGGCCTCCTGGCGCCGCACCGGCCCAAGGAGCCCGCGTGG
TTCCTGGCCACCGTCGGCGTCTCGCCCGACCACCAGGGCAAGGGTCTGGGCAGCGCCGTCGTGCTCCCCG
GAGTGGAGGCGGCCGAGCGCGCCGGGGTGCCCGCCTTCCTGGAGACCTCCGCGCCCCGCAACCTCCCCTT
CTACGAGCGGCTCGGCTTCACCGTCACCGCCGACGTCGAGGTGCCCGAAGGACCGCGCACCTGGTGCATG
ACCCGCAAGCCCGGTGCCTAAATCGATAGATCCTAATCAACCTCTGGATTACAAAATTTGTGAAAGATTG
ACTGGTATTCTTAACTATGTTGCTCCTTTTACGCTATGTGGATACGCTGCTTTAATGCCTTTGTATCATG
CTATTGCTTCCCGTATGGCTTTCATTTTCTCCTCCTTGTATAAATCCTGGTTGCTGTCTCTTTATGAGGA
GTTGTGGCCCGTTGTCAGGCAACGTGGCGTGGTGTGCACTGTGTTTGCTGACGCAACCCCCACTGGTTGG
GGCATTGCCACCACCTGTCAGCTCCTTTCCGGGACTTTCGCTTTCCCCCTCCCTATTGCCACGGCGGAAC
TCATCGCCGCCTGCCTTGCCCGCTGCTGGACAGGGGCTCGGCTGTTGGGCACTGACAATTCCGTGGTGTT
GTCGGGGAAATCATCGTCCTTTCCTTGGCTGCTCGCCTGTGTTGCCACCTGGATTCTGCGCGGGACGTCC
TTCTGCTACGTCCCTTCGGCCCTCAATCCAGCGGACCTTCCTTCCCGCGGCCTGCTGCCGGCTCTGCGGC
CTCTTCCGCGTCTTCGCCTTCGCCCTCAGACGAGTCGGATCTCCCTTTGGGCCGCCTCCCCGCCTGAGAT
CCTTTAAGACCAATGACTTACAAGGCAGCTGTAGATCTTAGCCACTTTTTAAAAGAAAAGGGGGGACTGG
AAGGGCTAATTCACTCCCAACGAAGACAAGATCTGCTTTTTGCTTGTACTGGGTCTCTCTGGTTAGACCA
GATCTGAGCCTGGGAGCTCTCTGGCTAACTAGGGAACCCACTGCTTAAGCCTCAATAAAGCTTGCCTTGA
GTGCTTCAAGTAGTGTGTGCCCGTCTGTTGTGTGACTCTGGTAACTAGAGATCCCTCAGACCCTTTTAGT
CAGTGTGGAAAATCTCTAGCAGTAGTAGTTCATGTCATCTTATTATTCAGTATTTATAACTTGCAAAGAA
ATGAATATCAGAGAGTGAGAGGCCCGGGTTAATTAAGGAAAGGGCTAGATCATTCTTGAAGACGAAAGGG
CCTCGTGATACGCCTATTTTTATAGGTTAATGTCATGATAATAATGGTTTCTTAGACGTCAGGTGGCACT
TTTCGGGGAAATGTGCGCGGAACCCCTATTTGTTTATTTTTCTAAATACATTCAAATATGTATCCGCTCA
TGAGACAATAACCCTGATAAATGCTTCAATAATATTGAAAAAGGAAGAGTATGAGTATTCAACATTTCCG
TGTCGCCCTTATTCCCTTTTTTGCGGCATTTTGCCTTCCTGTTTTTGCTCACCCAGAAACGCTGGTGAAA
GTAAAAGATGCTGAAGATCAGTTGGGTGCACGAGTGGGTTACATCGAACTGGATCTCAACAGCGGTAAGA
TCCTTGAGAGTTTTCGCCCCGAAGAACGTTTTCCAATGATGAGCACTTTTAAAGTTCTGCTATGTGGCGC
GGTATTATCCCGTGTTGACGCCGGGCAAGAGCAACTCGGTCGCCGCATACACTATTCTCAGAATGACTTG
GTTGAGTACTCACCAGTCACAGAAAAGCATCTTACGGATGGCATGACAGTAAGAGAATTATGCAGTGCTG
CCATAACCATGAGTGATAACACTGCGGCCAACTTACTTCTGACAACGATCGGAGGACCGAAGGAGCTAAC
CGCTTTTTTGCACAACATGGGGGATCATGTAACTCGCCTTGATCGTTGGGAACCGGAGCTGAATGAAGCC
ATACCAAACGACGAGCGTGACACCACGATGCCTGTAGCAATGGCAACAACGTTGCGCAAACTATTAACTG
GCGAACTACTTACTCTAGCTTCCCGGCAACAATTAATAGACTGGATGGAGGCGGATAAAGTTGCAGGACC
ACTTCTGCGCTCGGCCCTTCCGGCTGGCTGGTTTATTGCTGATAAATCTGGAGCCGGTGAGCGTGGGTCT
CGCGGTATCATTGCAGCACTGGGGCCAGATGGTAAGCCCTCCCGTATCGTAGTTATCTACACGACGGGGA
GTCAGGCAACTATGGATGAACGAAATAGACAGATCGCTGAGATAGGTGCCTCACTGATTAAGCATTGGTA
ACTGTCAGACCAAGTTTACTCATATATACTTTAGATTGATTTAAAACTTCATTTTTAATTTAAAAGGATC
TAGGTGAAGATCCTTTTTGATAATCTCATGACCAAAATCCCTTAACGTGAGTTTTCGTTCCACTGAGCGT
CAGACCCCGTAGAAAAGATCAAAGGATCTTCTTGAGATCCTTTTTTTCTGCGCGTAATCTGCTGCTTGCA
AACAAAAAAACCACCGCTACCAGCGGTGGTTTGTTTGCCGGATCAAGAGCTACCAACTCTTTTTCCGAAG
GTAACTGGCTTCAGCAGAGCGCAGATACCAAATACTGTTCTTCTAGTGTAGCCGTAGTTAGGCCACCACT
TCAAGAACTCTGTAGCACCGCCTACATACCTCGCTCTGCTAATCCTGTTACCAGTGGCTGCTGCCAGTGG
CGATAAGTCGTGTCTTACCGGGTTGGACTCAAGACGATAGTTACCGGATAAGGCGCAGCGGTCGGGCTGA
ACGGGGGGTTCGTGCACACAGCCCAGCTTGGAGCGAACGACCTACACCGAACTGAGATACCTACAGCGTG
AGCTATGAGAAAGCGCCACGCTTCCCGAAGGGAGAAAGGCGGACAGGTATCCGGTAAGCGGCAGGGTCGG
AACAGGAGAGCGCACGAGGGAGCTTCCAGGGGGAAACGCCTGGTATCTTTATAGTCCTGTCGGGTTTCGC
CACCTCTGACTTGAGCGTCGATTTTTGTGATGCTCGTCAGGGGGGCGGAGCCTATGGAAAAACGCCAGCA
ACGCGGCCTTTTTACGGTTCCTGGCCTTTTGCTGGCCTTTTGCTCACATGTTCTTTCCTGCGTTATCCCC
TGATTCTGTGGATAACCGTATTACCGCCTTTGAGTGAGCTGATACCGCTCGCCGCAGCCGAACGACCGAG
CGCAGCGAGTCAGTGAGCGAGGAAGCGGAAGAGCGCCCAATACGCAAACCGCCTCTCCCCGCGCGTTGGC
CGATTCATTAATGCAGCAAGCTCATGGCTGACTAATTTTTTTTATTTATGCAGAGGCCGAGGCCGCCTCG
GCCTCTGAGCTATTCCAGAAGTAGTGAGGAGGCTTTTTTGGAGGCCTAGGCTTTTGCAAAAAGCTCCCCG
TGGCACGACAGGTTTCCCGACTGGAAAGCGGGCAGTGAGCGCAACGCAATTAATGTGAGTTAGCTCACTC
ATTAGGCACCCCAGGCTTTACACTTTATGCTTCCGGCTCGTATGTTGTGTGGAATTGTGAGCGGATAACA
ATTTCACACAGGAAACAGCTATGACATGATTACGAATTTCACAAATAAAGCATTTTTTTCACTGCATTCT
AGTTGTGGTTTGTCCAAACTCATCAATGTATCTTATCATGTCTGGATCAACTGGATAACTCAAGCTAACC
AAAATCATCCCAAACTTCCCACCCCATACCCTATTACCACTGCCAATTACCTGTGGTTTCATTTACTCTA
AACCTGTGATTCCTCTGAATTATTTTCATTTTAAAGAAATTGTATTTGTTAAATATGTACTACAAACTTA
GTAGT
