>Addgene plasmid #116785 | pHAGE-RAF1 | depositor partial sequence | sequence record 219661 | insert
[1944 nt withheld, positions 1-1944]
TAG
